[The description below was written by a language model from this plasmid's Addgene catalogue record and pLannotate feature annotations shown in this document.]
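Description:
pc3XB-ZF128 is a mammalian expression-type plasmid built on pc3XB, a modified version of Invitrogen's pcDNA3, and it serves as an archival module carrier in the Zinc Finger Consortium Modular Assembly Kit v1.0. It replicates at high copy in E. coli from a ColE1/pUC-type origin under ampicillin selection (AmpR with its own bla promoter). It also carries an f1 origin for single-stranded DNA production. For mammalian cells, an SV40 early promoter drives the neo gene, followed by an SV40 polyadenylation signal, allowing G418 selection. The full depositor sequence is about 5.5 kb.

The payload is a roughly 90 bp insert encoding a single C2H2 zinc finger module, ZF128, cloned between XbaI and BamHI sites that both remain intact. The finger comes from the ToolGen module set (ToolGen name mQTHQ) and is recorded as recognising the DNA triplet CGA. It sits downstream of the CMV immediate-early enhancer and promoter and a T7 promoter, and upstream of the bovine growth hormone polyadenylation signal. The automated annotation labels this region as a fragment of mouse Znf22, which most likely reflects sequence similarity among zinc finger domains rather than the module's stated origin. Similarly, the short hits to an HIV-1 LTR, ble, lacI and an extra SV40 promoter fragment appear to be backbone remnants or partial matches rather than functional parts.

The plasmid is meant as a standardised building block. Individual finger modules from the kit are excised and joined through the retained restriction sites into multi-finger arrays that recognise longer target sequences, which are then used to engineer zinc finger nucleases by modular assembly.
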