Addgene plasmid #13178: pc3XB-ZF128
Depositing lab: Keith Joung. Depositing organization: Massachusetts General Hospital. Publication: Standardized reagents and protocols for engineering zinc finger nucleases by modular assembly. Wright DA, Thibodeau-Beganny S, Sander JD, Winfrey RJ, Hirsh AS, Eichtinger M, Fu F, Porteus MH, Dobbs D, Voytas DF, Joung JK. Nat Protoc. 2006;1(3):1637-52. doi: 10.1038/nprot.2006.259 PubMed 17406455.
Backbone
  Vector backbone: pc3XB
  Backbone manufacturer: Modified Invitrogen pcDNA3
  Backbone size w/o insert (bp): 5400
  Vector type: Mammalian Expression
  Selectable markers: Neomycin (select with G418)
Growth in bacteria
  Bacterial resistance: Ampicillin, 100 μg/mL
  Growth temperature: 37°C
  Growth strain: XL1 Blue
  Copy number: High Copy
Gene/Insert
  Gene/Insert name: ZF128
  Insert size (bp): 90
  Cloning method: Restriction Enzyme; 5′ cloning site XbaI (not destroyed); 3′ cloning site BamHI (not destroyed)
  Sequencing primers: 5′ T7
Terms and licenses: Academic/Nonprofit Terms; Industry Terms: Not Available to Industry
Depositor comments: Part of the Zinc Finger Consortium Modular Assembly Kit v1.0. Finger protein sequence: PGEKPYECHDCGKSFRQSTHLTQHRRIH. Target DNA sequence: CGA. This zinc finger is derived from the ToolGen module set. ToolGen ZF ID: 30. ToolGen ZF Name: mQTHQ.
How to cite: pc3XB-ZF128 was a gift from Keith Joung (Addgene plasmid # 13178 ; http://n2t.net/addgene:13178 ; RRID:Addgene_13178)
