Features (pLannotate 1.2.2; 20 found; start..end, strand, type, name):
     28..80      -  misc_feature   bom (fragment): basis of mobility region from pBR322
    235..614     +  enhancer       CMV enhancer: human cytomegalovirus immediate early enhancer
    615..818     +  promoter       CMV promoter: human cytomegalovirus (CMV) immediate early promoter
    814..847     +  LTR            5' LTR (truncated) (fragment): truncated 5' long terminal repeat (LTR) from HIV-1
    863..881     +  promoter       T7 promoter: promoter for bacteriophage T7 RNA polymerase
    927..1019    +  CDS            Znf22 (fragment): ZNF22_MOUSE - Also known as Krox25, Krox26, Zfp422. Experimental evidence at protein level: Swiss-Prot protein existence level 1. Binds DNA through the consensus sequence 5'-CAATG-3'. May be involved in transcriptional regulation and may play a role in tooth formation. From Mus musculus (Mouse).
   1062..1286    +  polyA_signal   bGH poly(A) signal: bovine growth hormone polyadenylation signal
   1290..1311    +  promoter       SV40 promoter (fragment): SV40 enhancer and early promoter
   1332..1760    +  rep_origin     f1 ori (sequence partly withheld): f1 bacteriophage origin of replication; arrow indicates direction of (+) strand synthesis
   1774..2103    +  promoter       SV40 promoter: SV40 enhancer and early promoter
   2174..2965    +  CDS            neo: KKA2_KLEPN - Also known as kan, nptII. Experimental evidence at protein level: Swiss-Prot protein existence level 1. Resistance to kanamycin, neomycin, paromomycin, ribostamycin, butirosin and gentamicin B. From Klebsiella pneumoniae.
   2989..3147    +  CDS            ble (fragment): BLE_KLEPN - Experimental evidence at protein level: Swiss-Prot protein existence level 1. Binding protein with a strong affinity to the bleomycin family of antibiotics. Binds to CL990; an antimitotic-antibiotic compound. From Klebsiella pneumoniae.
   3142..3263    +  polyA_signal   SV40 poly(A) signal: SV40 polyadenylation signal
   3336..3352    -  protein_bind   lac operator: The lac repressor binds to the lac operator to inhibit transcription in E. coli. This inhibition can be relieved by adding lactose or isopropyl-β-D-thiogalactopyranoside (IPTG). lac repressor encoded by lacI
   3360..3390    -  promoter       lac promoter: promoter for the E. coli lac operon
   3405..3426    -  protein_bind   CAP binding site: CAP binding activates transcription in the presence of cAMP. E. coli catabolite activator protein
   3439..3531    -  CDS            lacI (fragment): lac repressor; lacI; The lac repressor binds to the lac operator to inhibit transcription in E. coli. This inhibition can be relieved by adding lactose or isopropyl-β-D-thiogalactopyranoside (IPTG).
   3714..4299    -  rep_origin     ori: high-copy-number ColE1/pMB1/pBR322/pUC origin of replication
   4470..5330    -  CDS            AmpR: β-lactamase; bla; confers resistance to ampicillin, carbenicillin, and related antibiotics
   5331..5435    -  promoter       AmpR promoter: bla
>Addgene plasmid #13178 | pc3XB-ZF128 | depositor full sequence | sequence record 7527 | Author sequence
GACGGATCGGGAGATCTCCCGATCCCCTATGGTGCACTCTCAGTACAATCTGCTCTGATGCCGCATAGTT
AAGCCAGTATCTGCTCCCTGCTTGTGTGTTGGAGGTCGCTGAGTAGTGCGCGAGCAAAATTTAAGCTACA
ACAAGGCAAGGCTTGACCGACAATTGCATGAAGAATCTGCTTAGGGTTAGGCGTTTTGCGCTGCTTCGCG
ATGTACGGGCCAGATATACGCGTTGACATTGATTATTGACTAGTTATTAATAGTAATCAATTACGGGGTC
ATTAGTTCATAGCCCATATATGGAGTTCCGCGTTACATAACTTACGGTAAATGGCCCGCCTGGCTGACCG
CCCAACGACCCCCGCCCATTGACGTCAATAATGACGTATGTTCCCATAGTAACGCCAATAGGGACTTTCC
ATTGACGTCAATGGGTGGAGTATTTACGGTAAACTGCCCACTTGGCAGTACATCAAGTGTATCATATGCC
AAGTACGCCCCCTATTGACGTCAATGACGGTAAATGGCCCGCCTGGCATTATGCCCAGTACATGACCTTA
TGGGACTTTCCTACTTGGCAGTACATCTACGTATTAGTCATCGCTATTACCATGGTGATGCGGTTTTGGC
AGTACATCAATGGGCGTGGATAGCGGTTTGACTCACGGGGATTTCCAAGTCTCCACCCCATTGACGTCAA
TGGGAGTTTGTTTTGGCACCAAAATCAACGGGACTTTCCAAAATGTCGTAACAACTCCGCCCCATTGACG
CAAATGGGCGGTAGGCGTGTACGGTGGGAGGTCTATATAAGCAGAGCTCTCTGGCTAACTAGAGAACCCA
CTGCTTACTGGCTTATCGAAATTAATACGACTCACTATAGGGAGACCCAAGCTGGCTAGCGTTTAAACGG
GCCCTCTAGACCCGGGGAGAAGCCTTACGAGTGCCACGACTGCGGGAAGTCCTTCCGGCAGAGCACCCAT
CTGACCCAGCATCGGCGGATTCACACCGGTGGATCCTCTGCACAGTAGTAAGCTTAAGTTTAAACCGCTG
ATCAGCCTCGACTGTGCCTTCTAGTTGCCAGCCATCTGTTGTTTGCCCCTCCCCCGTGCCTTCCTTGACC
CTGGAAGGTGCCACTCCCACTGTCCTTTCCTAATAAAATGAGGAAATTGCATCGCATTGTCTGAGTAGGT
GTCATTCTATTCTGGGGGGTGGGGTGGGGCAGGACAGCAAGGGGGAGGATTGGGAAGACAATAGCAGGCA
TGCTGGGGATGCGGTGGGCTCTATGGCTTCTGAGGCGGAAAGAACCAGCTGGGGCTCTAGGGGGTATCCC
C
[124 nt withheld, positions 1332-1455]
C
[91 nt withheld, positions 1457-1547]
A
[49 nt withheld, positions 1549-1597]
CCTTTGACGTTGGAGTCCACGTTCTTT
[37 nt withheld, positions 1625-1661]
ACCCTATCTCGGTCTATTCTTTTGATTTATAAGGGATTTTGCCGATTTCGGCCTATTGGTTAAAAAATGA
GCTGATTTAACAAAAATTTAACGCGAATTAATTCTGTGGAATGTGTGTCAGTTAGGGTGTGGAAAGTCCC
CAGGCTCCCCAGCAGGCAGAAGTATGCAAAGCATGCATCTCAATTAGTCAGCAACCAGGTGTGGAAAGTC
CCCAGGCTCCCCAGCAGGCAGAAGTATGCAAAGCATGCATCTCAATTAGTCAGCAACCATAGTCCCGCCC
CTAACTCCGCCCATCCCGCCCCTAACTCCGCCCAGTTCCGCCCATTCTCCGCCCCATGGCTGACTAATTT
TTTTTATTTATGCAGAGGCCGAGGCCGCCTCTGCCTCTGAGCTATTCCAGAAGTAGTGAGGAGGCTTTTT
TGGAGGCCTAGGCTTTTGCAAAAAGCTCCCGGCCGGGAGCTTGTATATCCATTTTCGGATCTGATCAAGA
GACAGGATGAGGATCGTTTCGCATGATTGAACAAGATGGATTGCACGCAGGTTCTCCGGCCGCTTGGGTG
GAGAGGCTATTCGGCTATGACTGGGCACAACAGACAATCGGCTGCTCTGATGCCGCCGTGTTCCGGCTGT
CAGCGCAGGGGCGCCCGGTTCTTTTTGTCAAGACCGACCTGTCCGGTGCCCTGAATGAACTGCAGGACGA
GGCAGCGCGGCTATCGTGGCTGGCCACGACGGGCGTTCCTTGCGCAGCTGTGCTCGACGTTGTCACTGAA
GCGGGAAGGGACTGGCTGCTATTGGGCGAAGTGCCGGGGCAGGATCTCCTGTCATCTCACCTTGCTCCTG
CCGAGAAAGTATCCATCATGGCTGATGCAATGCGGCGGCTGCATACGCTTGATCCGGCTACCTGCCCATT
CGACCACCAAGCGAAACATCGCATCGAGCGAGCACGTACTCGGATGGAAGCCGGTCTTGTCGATCAGGAT
GATCTGGACGAAGAGCATCAGGGGCTCGCGCCAGCCGAACTGTTCGCCAGGCTCAAGGCGCGCATGCCCG
ACGGCGAGGATCTCGTCGTGACCCATGGCGATGCCTGCTTGCCGAATATCATGGTGGAAAATGGCCGCTT
TTCTGGATTCATCGACTGTGGCCGGCTGGGTGTGGCGGACCGCTATCAGGACATAGCGTTGGCTACCCGT
GATATTGCTGAAGAGCTTGGCGGCGAATGGGCTGACCGCTTCCTCGTGCTTTACGGTATCGCCGCTCCCG
ATTCGCAGCGCATCGCCTTCTATCGCCTTCTTGACGAGTTCTTCTGAGCGGGACTCTGGGGTTCGAAATG
ACCGACCAAGCGACGCCCAACCTGCCATCACGAGATTTCGATTCCACCGCCGCCTTCTATGAAAGGTTGG
GCTTCGGAATCGTTTTCCGGGACGCCGGCTGGATGATCCTCCAGCGCGGGGATCTCATGCTGGAGTTCTT
CGCCCACCCCAACTTGTTTATTGCAGCTTATAATGGTTACAAATAAAGCAATAGCATCACAAATTTCACA
AATAAAGCATTTTTTTCACTGCATTCTAGTTGTGGTTTGTCCAAACTCATCAATGTATCTTATCATGTCT
GTATACCGTCGACCTCTAGCTAGAGCTTGGCGTAATCATGGTCATAGCTGTTTCCTGTGTGAAATTGTTA
TCCGCTCACAATTCCACACAACATACGAGCCGGAAGCATAAAGTGTAAAGCCTGGGGTGCCTAATGAGTG
AGCTAACTCACATTAATTGCGTTGCGCTCACTGCCCGCTTTCCAGTCGGGAAACCTGTCGTGCCAGCTGC
ATTAATGAATCGGCCAACGCGCGGGGAGAGGCGGTTTGCGTATTGGGCGCTCTTCCGCTTCCTCGCTCAC
TGACTCGCTGCGCTCGGTCGTTCGGCTGCGGCGAGCGGTATCAGCTCACTCAAAGGCGGTAATACGGTTA
TCCACAGAATCAGGGGATAACGCAGGAAAGAACATGTGAGCAAAAGGCCAGCAAAAGGCCAGGAACCGTA
AAAAGGCCGCGTTGCTGGCGTTTTTCCATAGGCTCCGCCCCCCTGACGAGCATCACAAAAATCGACGCTC
AAGTCAGAGGTGGCGAAACCCGACAGGACTATAAAGATACCAGGCGTTTCCCCCTGGAAGCTCCCTCGTG
CGCTCTCCTGTTCCGACCCTGCCGCTTACCGGATACCTGTCCGCCTTTCTCCCTTCGGGAAGCGTGGCGC
TTTCTCATAGCTCACGCTGTAGGTATCTCAGTTCGGTGTAGGTCGTTCGCTCCAAGCTGGGCTGTGTGCA
CGAACCCCCCGTTCAGCCCGACCGCTGCGCCTTATCCGGTAACTATCGTCTTGAGTCCAACCCGGTAAGA
CACGACTTATCGCCACTGGCAGCAGCCACTGGTAACAGGATTAGCAGAGCGAGGTATGTAGGCGGTGCTA
CAGAGTTCTTGAAGTGGTGGCCTAACTACGGCTACACTAGAAGAACAGTATTTGGTATCTGCGCTCTGCT
GAAGCCAGTTACCTTCGGAAAAAGAGTTGGTAGCTCTTGATCCGGCAAACAAACCACCGCTGGTAGCGGT
TTTTTTGTTTGCAAGCAGCAGATTACGCGCAGAAAAAAAGGATCTCAAGAAGATCCTTTGATCTTTTCTA
CGGGGTCTGACGCTCAGTGGAACGAAAACTCACGTTAAGGGATTTTGGTCATGAGATTATCAAAAAGGAT
CTTCACCTAGATCCTTTTAAATTAAAAATGAAGTTTTAAATCAATCTAAAGTATATATGAGTAAACTTGG
TCTGACAGTTACCAATGCTTAATCAGTGAGGCACCTATCTCAGCGATCTGTCTATTTCGTTCATCCATAG
TTGCCTGACTCCCCGTCGTGTAGATAACTACGATACGGGAGGGCTTACCATCTGGCCCCAGTGCTGCAAT
GATACCGCGAGACCCACGCTCACCGGCTCCAGATTTATCAGCAATAAACCAGCCAGCCGGAAGGGCCGAG
CGCAGAAGTGGTCCTGCAACTTTATCCGCCTCCATCCAGTCTATTAATTGTTGCCGGGAAGCTAGAGTAA
GTAGTTCGCCAGTTAATAGTTTGCGCAACGTTGTTGCCATTGCTACAGGCATCGTGGTGTCACGCTCGTC
GTTTGGTATGGCTTCATTCAGCTCCGGTTCCCAACGATCAAGGCGAGTTACATGATCCCCCATGTTGTGC
AAAAAAGCGGTTAGCTCCTTCGGTCCTCCGATCGTTGTCAGAAGTAAGTTGGCCGCAGTGTTATCACTCA
TGGTTATGGCAGCACTGCATAATTCTCTTACTGTCATGCCATCCGTAAGATGCTTTTCTGTGACTGGTGA
GTACTCAACCAAGTCATTCTGAGAATAGTGTATGCGGCGACCGAGTTGCTCTTGCCCGGCGTCAATACGG
GATAATACCGCGCCACATAGCAGAACTTTAAAAGTGCTCATCATTGGAAAACGTTCTTCGGGGCGAAAAC
TCTCAAGGATCTTACCGCTGTTGAGATCCAGTTCGATGTAACCCACTCGTGCACCCAACTGATCTTCAGC
ATCTTTTACTTTCACCAGCGTTTCTGGGTGAGCAAAAACAGGAAGGCAAAATGCCGCAAAAAAGGGAATA
AGGGCGACACGGAAATGTTGAATACTCATACTCTTCCTTTTTCAATATTATTGAAGCATTTATCAGGGTT
ATTGTCTCATGAGCGGATACATATTTGAATGTATTTAGAAAAATAAACAAATAGGGGTTCCGCGCACATT
TCCCCGAAAAGTGCCACCTGACGTC
