>Addgene plasmid #13178 | pc3XB-ZF128 | addgene partial sequence | sequence record 19562 | CMV-F 5'-CGCAAATGGGCGGTAGGCGTG-3'
GCAGAGCTCTCTGGCTACTAGAGAACCCACTGCTTACTGGCTTATCGAAATTAATACGACTCACTATAGG
GAGACCCAAGCTGGCTAGCGTTTAAACGGGCCCTCTAGACCCGGGGAGAAGCCTTACGAGTGCCACGACT
GCGGGAAGTCCTTCCGGCAGAGCACCCATCTGACCCAGCATCGGCGGATTCACACCGGTGGATCCTCTGC
ACAGTAGTAAGCTTAAGTTTAAACCGCTGATCAGCCTCGACTGTGCCTTCTAGTTGCCAGCCATCTGTTG
TTTGCCCCTCCCCCGTGCCTTCCTTGACCCTGGAAGGTGCCACTCCCACTGTCCTTTCCTAATAAAATGA
GGAAATTGCATCGCATTGTCTGAGTAGGTGTCATTCTATTCTGGGGGGGTGGGGTGGGGCAGGACAGCAA
GGGGGAGGATTGGGAAGACAATAGCAGGCATGCTGGGGATGCGGTGGGCTCTATGGCTTCTGAGGCGGAA
